>Addgene plasmid #140319 | pDEST40-2XFL-Src-Y530F | addgene full sequence | sequence record 292537 | Addgene NGS Result
GACGGATCGGGAGATCTCCCGATCCCCTATGGTGCACTCTCAGTACAATCTGCTCTGATGCCGCATAGTT
AAGCCAGTATCTGCTCCCTGCTTGTGTGTTGGAGGTCGCTGAGTAGTGCGCGAGCAAAATTTAAGCTACA
ACAAGGCAAGGCTTGACCGACAATTGCATGAAGAATCTGCTTAGGGTTAGGCGTTTTGCGCTGCTTCGCG
ATGTACGGGCCAGATATACGCGTTGACATTGATTATTGACTAGTTATTAATAGTAATCAATTACGGGGTC
ATTAGTTCATAGCCCATATATGGAGTTCCGCGTTACATAACTTACGGTAAATGGCCCGCCTGGCTGACCG
CCCAACGACCCCCGCCCATTGACGTCAATAATGACGTATGTTCCCATAGTAACGCCAATAGGGACTTTCC
ATTGACGTCAATGGGTGGAGTATTTACGGTAAACTGCCCACTTGGCAGTACATCAAGTGTATCATATGCC
AAGTACGCCCCCTATTGACGTCAATGACGGTAAATGGCCCGCCTGGCATTATGCCCAGTACATGACCTTA
TGGGACTTTCCTACTTGGCAGTACATCTACGTATTAGTCATCGCTATTACCATGGTGATGCGGTTTTGGC
AGTACATCAATGGGCGTGGATAGCGGTTTGACTCACGGGGATTTCCAAGTCTCCACCCCATTGACGTCAA
TGGGAGTTTGTTTTGGCACCAAAATCAACGGGACTTTCCAAAATGTCGTAACAACTCCGCCCCATTGACG
CAAATGGGCGGTAGGCGTGTACGGTGGGAGGTCTATATAAGCAGAGCTCTCTGGCTAACTAGAGAACCCA
CTGCTTACTGGCTTATCGAAATTAATACGACTCACTATAGGGAGACCCAAGCTGGCTAGTTAAGCTATCA
ACAAGTTTGTACAAAAAAGCAGGCTTCGAAGGAGATAGAACCATGGGTAGCAACAAGAGCAAGCCCAAGG
ATGCCAGCCAGCGGCGCCGCAGCCTGGAGCCCGCCGAGAACGTGCACGGCGCTGGCGGGGGCGCTTTCCC
CGCCTCGCAGACCCCCAGCAAGCCAGCCTCGGCCGACGGCCACCGCGGCCCCAGCGCGGCCTTCGCCCCC
GCGGCCGCCGAGCCCAAGCTGTTCGGAGGCTTCAACTCCTCGGACACCGTCACCTCCCCGCAGAGGGCGG
GCCCGCTGGCCGGTGGAGTGACCACCTTTGTGGCCCTCTATGACTATGAGTCTAGGACGGAGACAGACCT
GTCCTTCAAGAAAGGCGAGCGGCTCCAGATTGTCAACAACACAGAGGGAGACTGGTGGCTGGCCCACTCG
CTCAGCACAGGACAGACAGGCTACATCCCCAGCAACTACGTGGCGCCCTCCGACTCCATCCAGGCTGAGG
AGTGGTATTTTGGCAAGATCACCAGACGGGAGTCAGAGCGGTTACTGCTCAATGCAGAGAACCCGAGAGG
GACCTTCCTCGTGCGAGAAAGTGAGACCACGAAAGGTGCCTACTGCCTCTCAGTGTCTGACTTCGACAAC
GCCAAGGGCCTCAACGTGAAGCACTACAAGATCCGCAAGCTGGACAGCGGCGGCTTCTACATCACCTCCC
GCACCCAGTTCAACAGCCTGCAGCAGCTGGTGGCCTACTACTCCAAACACGCCGATGGCCTGTGCCACCG
CCTCACCACCGTGTGCCCCACGTCCAAGCCGCAGACTCAGGGCCTGGCCAAGGATGCCTGGGAGATCCCT
CGGGAGTCGCTGCGGCTGGAGGTCAAGCTGGGCCAGGGCTGCTTTGGCGAGGTGTGGATGGGGACCTGGA
ACGGTACCACCAGGGTGGCCATCAAAACCCTGAAGCCTGGCACGATGTCTCCAGAGGCCTTCCTGCAGGA
GGCCCAGGTCATGAAGAAGCTGAGGCATGAGAAGCTGGTGCAGTTGTATGCTGTGGTTTCAGAGGAGCCC
ATTTACATCGTCACGGAGTACATGAGCAAGGGGAGTTTGCTGGACTTTCTCAAGGGGGAGACAGGCAAGT
ACCTGCGGCTGCCTCAGCTGGTGGACATGGCTGCTCAGATCGCCTCAGGCATGGCGTACGTGGAGCGGAT
GAACTACGTCCACCGGGACCTTCGTGCAGCCAACATCCTGGTGGGAGAGAACCTGGTGTGCAAAGTGGCC
GACTTTGGGCTGGCTCGGCTCATTGAAGACAATGAGTACACGGCGCGGCAAGGTGCCAAATTCCCCATCA
AGTGGACGGCTCCAGAAGCTGCCCTCTATGGCCGCTTCACCATCAAGTCGGACGTGTGGTCCTTCGGGAT
CCTGCTGACTGAGCTCACCACAAAGGGACGGGTGCCCTACCCTGGGATGGTGAACCGCGAGGTGCTGGAC
CAGGTGGAGCGGGGCTACCGGATGCCCTGCCCGCCGGAGTGTCCCGAGTCCCTGCACGACCTCATGTGCC
AGTGCTGGCGGAAGGAGCCTGAGGAGCGGCCCACCTTCGAGTACCTGCAGGCCTTCCTGGAGGACTACTT
CACGTCCACCGAGCCCCAGTTCCAGCCCGGGGAGAACCTCGACCCAGCTTTCTTGTACAAAGTGGTTGAT
CTAGAGGATTACAAGGATGACGACGATAAGGGAGATTACAAGGATGACGACGATAAGTGATCTAGAGGGC
CCGCGGTTCGAAGGTAAGCCTATCCCTAACCCTCTCCTCGGTCTCGATTCTACGCGTACCGGTCATCATC
ACCATCACCATTGAGTTTAAACCCGCTGATCAGCCTCGACTGTGCCTTCTAGTTGCCAGCCATCTGTTGT
TTGCCCCTCCCCCGTGCCTTCCTTGACCCTGGAAGGTGCCACTCCCACTGTCCTTTCCTAATAAAATGAG
GAAATTGCATCGCATTGTCTGAGTAGGTGTCATTCTATTCTGGGGGGTGGGGTGGGGCAGGACAGCAAGG
GGGAGGATTGGGAAGACAATAGCAGGCATGCTGGGGATGCGGTGGGCTCTATGGCTTCTGAGGCGGAAAG
AACCAGCTGGGGCTCTAGGGGGTATCCCC
[124 nt withheld, positions 3040-3163]
C
[91 nt withheld, positions 3165-3255]
A
[49 nt withheld, positions 3257-3305]
CCTTTGACGTTGGAGTCCACGTTCTTT
[37 nt withheld, positions 3333-3369]
ACCCTATCTCGGTCTATTCTTTTGATTTATAAGGGATTTTGCCGATTTCGGCCTATTGGTTAAAAAATGA
GCTGATTTAACAAAAATTTAACGCGAATTAATTCTGTGGAATGTGTGTCAGTTAGGGTGTGGAAAGTCCC
CAGGCTCCCCAGCAGGCAGAAGTATGCAAAGCATGCATCTCAATTAGTCAGCAACCAGGTGTGGAAAGTC
CCCAGGCTCCCCAGCAGGCAGAAGTATGCAAAGCATGCATCTCAATTAGTCAGCAACCATAGTCCCGCCC
CTAACTCCGCCCATCCCGCCCCTAACTCCGCCCAGTTCCGCCCATTCTCCGCCCCATGGCTGACTAATTT
TTTTTATTTATGCAGAGGCCGAGGCCGCCTCTGCCTCTGAGCTATTCCAGAAGTAGTGAGGAGGCTTTTT
TGGAGGCCTAGGCTTTTGCAAAAAGCTCCCGGGAGCTTGTATATCCATTTTCGGATCTGATCAAGAGACA
GGATGAGGATCGTTTCGCATGATTGAACAAGATGGATTGCACGCAGGTTCTCCGGCCGCTTGGGTGGAGA
GGCTATTCGGCTATGACTGGGCACAACAGACAATCGGCTGCTCTGATGCCGCCGTGTTCCGGCTGTCAGC
GCAGGGGCGCCCGGTTCTTTTTGTCAAGACCGACCTGTCCGGTGCCCTGAATGAACTGCAGGACGAGGCA
GCGCGGCTATCGTGGCTGGCCACGACGGGCGTTCCTTGCGCAGCTGTGCTCGACGTTGTCACTGAAGCGG
GAAGGGACTGGCTGCTATTGGGCGAAGTGCCGGGGCAGGATCTCCTGTCATCTCACCTTGCTCCTGCCGA
GAAAGTATCCATCATGGCTGATGCAATGCGGCGGCTGCATACGCTTGATCCGGCTACCTGCCCATTCGAC
CACCAAGCGAAACATCGCATCGAGCGAGCACGTACTCGGATGGAAGCCGGTCTTGTCGATCAGGATGATC
TGGACGAAGAGCATCAGGGGCTCGCGCCAGCCGAACTGTTCGCCAGGCTCAAGGCGCGCATGCCCGACGG
CGAGGATCTCGTCGTGACCCATGGCGATGCCTGCTTGCCGAATATCATGGTGGAAAATGGCCGCTTTTCT
GGATTCATCGACTGTGGCCGGCTGGGTGTGGCGGACCGCTATCAGGACATAGCGTTGGCTACCCGTGATA
TTGCTGAAGAGCTTGGCGGCGAATGGGCTGACCGCTTCCTCGTGCTTTACGGTATCGCCGCTCCCGATTC
GCAGCGCATCGCCTTCTATCGCCTTCTTGACGAGTTCTTCTGAGCGGGACTCTGGGGTTCGCGAAATGAC
CGACCAAGCGACGCCCAACCTGCCATCACGAGATTTCGATTCCACCGCCGCCTTCTATGAAAGGTTGGGC
TTCGGAATCGTTTTCCGGGACGCCGGCTGGATGATCCTCCAGCGCGGGGATCTCATGCTGGAGTTCTTCG
CCCACCCCAACTTGTTTATTGCAGCTTATAATGGTTACAAATAAAGCAATAGCATCACAAATTTCACAAA
TAAAGCATTTTTTTCACTGCATTCTAGTTGTGGTTTGTCCAAACTCATCAATGTATCTTATCATGTCTGT
ATACCGTCGACCTCTAGCTAGAGCTTGGCGTAATCATGGTCATAGCTGTTTCCTGTGTGAAATTGTTATC
CGCTCACAATTCCACACAACATACGAGCCGGAAGCATAAAGTGTAAAGCCTGGGGTGCCTAATGAGTGAG
CTAACTCACATTAATTGCGTTGCGCTCACTGCCCGCTTTCCAGTCGGGAAACCTGTCGTGCCAGCTGCAT
TAATGAATCGGCCAACGCGCGGGGAGAGGCGGTTTGCGTATTGGGCGCTCTTCCGCTTCCTCGCTCACTG
ACTCGCTGCGCTCGGTCGTTCGGCTGCGGCGAGCGGTATCAGCTCACTCAAAGGCGGTAATACGGTTATC
CACAGAATCAGGGGATAACGCAGGAAAGAACATGTGAGCAAAAGGCCAGCAAAAGGCCAGGAACCGTAAA
AAGGCCGCGTTGCTGGCGTTTTTCCATAGGCTCCGCCCCCCTGACGAGCATCACAAAAATCGACGCTCAA
GTCAGAGGTGGCGAAACCCGACAGGACTATAAAGATACCAGGCGTTTCCCCCTGGAAGCTCCCTCGTGCG
CTCTCCTGTTCCGACCCTGCCGCTTACCGGATACCTGTCCGCCTTTCTCCCTTCGGGAAGCGTGGCGCTT
TCTCATAGCTCACGCTGTAGGTATCTCAGTTCGGTGTAGGTCGTTCGCTCCAAGCTGGGCTGTGTGCACG
AACCCCCCGTTCAGCCCGACCGCTGCGCCTTATCCGGTAACTATCGTCTTGAGTCCAACCCGGTAAGACA
CGACTTATCGCCACTGGCAGCAGCCACTGGTAACAGGATTAGCAGAGCGAGGTATGTAGGCGGTGCTACA
GAGTTCTTGAAGTGGTGGCCTAACTACGGCTACACTAGAAGAACAGTATTTGGTATCTGCGCTCTGCTGA
AGCCAGTTACCTTCGGAAAAAGAGTTGGTAGCTCTTGATCCGGCAAACAAACCACCGCTGGTAGCGGTGG
TTTTTTTGTTTGCAAGCAGCAGATTACGCGCAGAAAAAAAGGATCTCAAGAAGATCCTTTGATCTTTTCT
ACGGGGTCTGACGCTCAGTGGAACGAAAACTCACGTTAAGGGATTTTGGTCATGAGATTATCAAAAAGGA
TCTTCACCTAGATCCTTTTAAATTAAAAATGAAGTTTTAAATCAATCTAAAGTATATATGAGTAAACTTG
GTCTGACAGTTACCAATGCTTAATCAGTGAGGCACCTATCTCAGCGATCTGTCTATTTCGTTCATCCATA
GTTGCCTGACTCCCCGTCGTGTAGATAACTACGATACGGGAGGGCTTACCATCTGGCCCCAGTGCTGCAA
TGATACCGCGAGACCCACGCTCACCGGCTCCAGATTTATCAGCAATAAACCAGCCAGCCGGAAGGGCCGA
GCGCAGAAGTGGTCCTGCAACTTTATCCGCCTCCATCCAGTCTATTAATTGTTGCCGGGAAGCTAGAGTA
AGTAGTTCGCCAGTTAATAGTTTGCGCAACGTTGTTGCCATTGCTACAGGCATCGTGGTGTCACGCTCGT
CGTTTGGTATGGCTTCATTCAGCTCCGGTTCCCAACGATCAAGGCGAGTTACATGATCCCCCATGTTGTG
CAAAAAAGCGGTTAGCTCCTTCGGTCCTCCGATCGTTGTCAGAAGTAAGTTGGCCGCAGTGTTATCACTC
ATGGTTATGGCAGCACTGCATAATTCTCTTACTGTCATGCCATCCGTAAGATGCTTTTCTGTGACTGGTG
AGTACTCAACCAAGTCATTCTGAGAATAGTGTATGCGGCGACCGAGTTGCTCTTGCCCGGCGTCAATACG
GGATAATACCGCGCCACATAGCAGAACTTTAAAAGTGCTCATCATTGGAAAACGTTCTTCGGGGCGAAAA
CTCTCAAGGATCTTACCGCTGTTGAGATCCAGTTCGATGTAACCCACTCGTGCACCCAACTGATCTTCAG
CATCTTTTACTTTCACCAGCGTTTCTGGGTGAGCAAAAACAGGAAGGCAAAATGCCGCAAAAAAGGGAAT
AAGGGCGACACGGAAATGTTGAATACTCATACTCTTCCTTTTTCAATATTATTGAAGCATTTATCAGGGT
TATTGTCTCATGAGCGGATACATATTTGAATGTATTTAGAAAAATAAACAAATAGGGGTTCCGCGCACAT
TTCCCCGAAAAGTGCCACCTGACGTC
Features (pLannotate 1.2.2; 24 found; start..end, strand, type, name):
     28..80      -  misc_feature   bom (fragment): basis of mobility region from pBR322
    235..614     +  enhancer       CMV enhancer: human cytomegalovirus immediate early enhancer
    615..818     +  promoter       CMV promoter: human cytomegalovirus (CMV) immediate early promoter
    814..847     +  LTR            5' LTR (truncated) (fragment): truncated 5' long terminal repeat (LTR) from HIV-1
    863..881     +  promoter       T7 promoter: promoter for bacteriophage T7 RNA polymerase
    911..935     +  protein_bind   attB1: mutant version of attB; recombination site for the Gateway® BP reaction BP Clonase™
    953..2560    +  CDS            SRC: SRC_HUMAN - Also known as SRC1. Experimental evidence at protein level: Swiss-Prot protein existence level 1. Non-receptor protein tyrosine kinase which is activated following engagement of many different classes of cellular receptors including immune response receptors, integrins and other adhesion receptors, receptor protein tyrosine kinases, G protein-coupled receptors as well as cytokine receptors. Participates in signaling pathways that control a diverse spectrum of biological activities including gene transcription, immune response, cell adhesion, cell cycle progression, apoptosis, migra
   2562..2586    -  protein_bind   attB2: mutant version of attB; recombination site for the Gateway® BP reaction BP Clonase™
   2597..2647    +  CDS            3xFLAG (fragment): three tandem FLAG® epitope tags
   2673..2714    +  CDS            V5 tag: epitope tag from simian virus 5
   2770..2994    +  polyA_signal   bGH poly(A) signal: bovine growth hormone polyadenylation signal
   2998..3019    +  promoter       SV40 promoter (fragment): SV40 enhancer and early promoter
   3040..3468    +  rep_origin     f1 ori (sequence partly withheld): f1 bacteriophage origin of replication; arrow indicates direction of (+) strand synthesis
   3482..3811    +  promoter       SV40 promoter: SV40 enhancer and early promoter
   3878..4669    +  CDS            neo: KKA2_KLEPN - Also known as kan, nptII. Experimental evidence at protein level: Swiss-Prot protein existence level 1. Resistance to kanamycin, neomycin, paromomycin, ribostamycin, butirosin and gentamicin B. From Klebsiella pneumoniae.
   4695..4853    +  CDS            ble (fragment): BLE_KLEPN - Experimental evidence at protein level: Swiss-Prot protein existence level 1. Binding protein with a strong affinity to the bleomycin family of antibiotics. Binds to CL990; an antimitotic-antibiotic compound. From Klebsiella pneumoniae.
   4848..4969    +  polyA_signal   SV40 poly(A) signal: SV40 polyadenylation signal
   5042..5058    -  protein_bind   lac operator: The lac repressor binds to the lac operator to inhibit transcription in E. coli. This inhibition can be relieved by adding lactose or isopropyl-β-D-thiogalactopyranoside (IPTG). lac repressor encoded by lacI
   5066..5096    -  promoter       lac promoter: promoter for the E. coli lac operon
   5111..5132    -  protein_bind   CAP binding site: CAP binding activates transcription in the presence of cAMP. E. coli catabolite activator protein
   5145..5237    -  CDS            lacI (fragment): lac repressor; lacI; The lac repressor binds to the lac operator to inhibit transcription in E. coli. This inhibition can be relieved by adding lactose or isopropyl-β-D-thiogalactopyranoside (IPTG).
   5420..6008    -  rep_origin     ori: high-copy-number ColE1/pMB1/pBR322/pUC origin of replication
   6179..7039    -  CDS            AmpR: β-lactamase; bla; confers resistance to ampicillin, carbenicillin, and related antibiotics
   7040..7144    -  promoter       AmpR promoter: bla
