[The description below was written by a language model from this plasmid's Addgene catalogue record and pLannotate feature annotations shown in this document.]
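Description:
pDEST40-2XFL-Src-Y530F is a mammalian expression plasmid built on a modified pcDNA-DEST40 Gateway destination backbone. It carries the human SRC coding sequence with the Y530F substitution. The 1,608 bp insert was introduced by Gateway recombination and sits between attB1 and attB2 sites, downstream of the human cytomegalovirus immediate-early enhancer and promoter. A T7 promoter lies just upstream of attB1, and a bovine growth hormone polyadenylation signal terminates the transcript. The backbone modification supplies a C-terminal 2X Flag tag. The annotation software reports this as a partial 3xFLAG match immediately after attB2, which is consistent with two tandem Flag repeats. A V5 epitope sequence from the parental vector is also annotated further downstream, but the record does not say whether it is translated as part of the fusion.

In bacteria the plasmid is maintained at high copy through a ColE1/pUC-type origin and selected with ampicillin via the β-lactamase gene. An f1 origin is also present. For mammalian cells, an SV40 early promoter drives a neomycin phosphotransferase cassette ending in an SV40 poly(A) signal, which allows G418 selection of stable transfectants. Several short annotated fragments (bom, a truncated HIV-1 LTR match, ble, lacI and lac promoter elements) appear to be backbone remnants or partial homology hits rather than functional parts.

Tyrosine 530 is the C-terminal regulatory residue of human Src. Its phosphorylation normally holds the kinase in a closed, autoinhibited state, so replacing it with phenylalanine is generally used to produce a constitutively active form. According to the record, the construct expresses Flag-tagged Src-Y530F in mammalian cells for structure-function studies, and the Flag tag provides a handle for detection or immunoprecipitation.
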