Addgene plasmid #140319: pDEST40-2XFL-Src-Y530F
Purpose: Expresses Flag-tagged human Src-Y530F in mammalian cells for structure-function studies
Depositing lab: Mark Moasser. Depositing organization: University of California, San Francisco (UCSF). Publication: A Dimerization Function in the Intrinsically Disordered N-Terminal Region of Src. Spassov DS, Ruiz-Saenz A, Piple A, Moasser MM. Cell Rep. 2018 Oct 9;25(2):449-463.e4. doi: 10.1016/j.celrep.2018.09.035. PubMed 30304684.
Backbone
  Vector backbone: modified pcDNA-pDEST40
  Backbone manufacturer: modified from ThermoFisher 12274015
  Backbone size w/o insert (bp): 7100
  Vector type: Mammalian Expression
  Selectable markers: Neomycin (select with G418)
Growth in bacteria
  Bacterial resistance: Ampicillin, 100 μg/mL
  Growth temperature: 37°C
  Growth strain: DH5alpha
  Copy number: High Copy
Gene/Insert
  Gene/Insert name: Src mutant (alt name: Y530F)
  Species: H. sapiens (human)
  Insert size (bp): 1608
  Mutation: Y530F
  Entrez Gene: SRC (a.k.a. ASV, SRC1, THC6, c-SRC, p60-Src)
  Promoter: CMV
  Tag / fusion protein: 2X Flag (C terminal on backbone)
  Cloning method: Gateway Cloning
Terms and licenses: Academic/Nonprofit Terms; Industry Terms: Not Available to Industry
How to cite: pDEST40-2XFL-Src-Y530F was a gift from Mark Moasser (Addgene plasmid # 140319 ; http://n2t.net/addgene:140319 ; RRID:Addgene_140319)
