>Addgene plasmid #140319 | pDEST40-2XFL-Src-Y530F | depositor partial sequence | sequence record 272247 | insert
ATGGGTAGCAACAAGAGCAAGCCCAAGGATGCCAGCCAGCGGCGCCGCAGCCTGGAGCCCGCCGAGAACG
TGCACGGCGCTGGCGGGGGCGCTTTCCCCGCCTCGCAGACCCCCAGCAAGCCAGCCTCGGCCGACGGCCA
CCGCGGCCCCAGCGCGGCCTTCGCCCCCGCGGCCGCCGAGCCCAAGCTGTTCGGAGGCTTCAACTCCTCG
GACACCGTCACCTCCCCGCAGAGGGCGGGCCCGCTGGCCGGTGGAGTGACCACCTTTGTGGCCCTCTATG
ACTATGAGTCTAGGACGGAGACAGACCTGTCCTTCAAGAAAGGCGAGCGGCTCCAGATTGTCAACAACAC
AGAGGGAGACTGGTGGCTGGCCCACTCGCTCAGCACAGGACAGACAGGCTACATCCCCAGCAACTACGTG
GCGCCCTCCGACTCCATCCAGGCTGAGGAGTGGTATTTTGGCAAGATCACCAGACGGGAGTCAGAGCGGT
TACTGCTCAATGCAGAGAACCCGAGAGGGACCTTCCTCGTGCGAGAAAGTGAGACCACGAAAGGTGCCTA
CTGCCTCTCAGTGTCTGACTTCGACAACGCCAAGGGCCTCAACGTGAAGCACTACAAGATCCGCAAGCTG
GACAGCGGCGGCTTCTACATCACCTCCCGCACCCAGTTCAACAGCCTGCAGCAGCTGGTGGCCTACTACT
CCAAACACGCCGATGGCCTGTGCCACCGCCTCACCACCGTGTGCCCCACGTCCAAGCCGCAGACTCAGGG
CCTGGCCAAGGATGCCTGGGAGATCCCTCGGGAGTCGCTGCGGCTGGAGGTCAAGCTGGGCCAGGGCTGC
TTTGGCGAGGTGTGGATGGGGACCTGGAACGGTACCACCAGGGTGGCCATCAAAACCCTGAAGCCTGGCA
CGATGTCTCCAGAGGCCTTCCTGCAGGAGGCCCAGGTCATGAAGAAGCTGAGGCATGAGAAGCTGGTGCA
GTTGTATGCTGTGGTTTCAGAGGAGCCCATTTACATCGTCACGGAGTACATGAGCAAGGGGAGTTTGCTG
GACTTTCTCAAGGGGGAGACAGGCAAGTACCTGCGGCTGCCTCAGCTGGTGGACATGGCTGCTCAGATCG
CCTCAGGCATGGCGTACGTGGAGCGGATGAACTACGTCCACCGGGACCTTCGTGCAGCCAACATCCTGGT
GGGAGAGAACCTGGTGTGCAAAGTGGCCGACTTTGGGCTGGCTCGGCTCATTGAAGACAATGAGTACACG
GCGCGGCAAGGTGCCAAATTCCCCATCAAGTGGACGGCTCCAGAAGCTGCCCTCTATGGCCGCTTCACCA
TCAAGTCGGACGTGTGGTCCTTCGGGATCCTGCTGACTGAGCTCACCACAAAGGGACGGGTGCCCTACCC
TGGGATGGTGAACCGCGAGGTGCTGGACCAGGTGGAGCGGGGCTACCGGATGCCCTGCCCGCCGGAGTGT
CCCGAGTCCCTGCACGACCTCATGTGCCAGTGCTGGCGGAAGGAGCCTGAGGAGCGGCCCACCTTCGAGT
ACCTGCAGGCCTTCCTGGAGGACTACTTCACGTCCACCGAGCCCCAGTTCCAGCCCGGGGAGAACCTC
